>Addgene plasmid #43198 | I-TGGT | depositor partial sequence | sequence record 58463 | I-TGGT sequence 424 bps
CGTCTCCTGACCCCAGAGCAGGTCGTGGCCATTGCCTCGAATGGAGGGGGCAAACAGGCGTTGGAAACCG
TACAACGATTGCTGCCGGTGCTGTGCCAAGCGCACGGACTCACCCCAGAGCAGGTCGTGGCAATCGCGAG
CAATAACGGCGGAAAACAGGCTTTGGAAACGGTGCAGAGGCTCCTTCCAGTGCTGTGCCAAGCGCACGGC
CTCACCCCAGAGCAGGTCGTGGCAATCGCGAGCAATAACGGCGGAAAACAGGCTTTGGAAACGGTGCAGA
GGCTCCTTCCAGTGCTGTGCCAAGCGCACGGATTAACCCCAGAGCAGGTCGTGGCCATTGCCTCGAATGG
AGGGGGCAAACAGGCGTTGGAAACCGTACAACGATTGCTGCCGGTGCTGTGCCAAGCGCACGGCTTAAGA
GACG
