>Addgene plasmid #43198 | I-TGGT | addgene partial sequence | sequence record 61913 | M13-F20 5'-TGTAAAACGACGGCCAGT-3'
GAATTGGGCCCTCTAGATGCATGCTCGAGCGGCCGCCAGTGTGATGGATATCTGCAGAATTCGCCCTTAT
ATAGATGCCGTCCTAGCGCGTCTCCTGACCCCAGAGCAGGTCGTGGCCATTGCCTCGAATGGAGGGGGCA
AACAGGCGTTGGAAACCGTACAACGATTGCTGCCGGTGCTGTGCCAAGCGCACGGACTCACCCCAGAGCA
GGTCGTGGCAATCGCGAGCAATAACGGCGGAAAACAGGCTTTGGAAACGGTGCAGAGGCTCCTTCCAGTG
CTGTGCCAAGCGCACGGCCTCACCCCAGAGCAGGTCGTGGCAATCGCGAGCAATAACGGCGGAAAACAGG
CTTTGGAAACGGTGCAGAGGCTCCTTCCAGTGCTGTGCCAAGCGCACGGATTAACCCCAGAGCAGGTCGT
GGCCATTGCCTCGAATGGAGGGGGCAAACAGGCGTTGGAAACCGTACAACGATTGCTGCCGGTGCTGTGC
CAAGCGCACGGCTTAAGAGACGTGGGCACAGGAAAGATACTTAAGGGCGAATTCCAGCACACTGGCGGCC
GTTACTAGTGGATCCGAGCTCGGTACCAAGCTTGATGCATAGCTTGAGTATTCTATAGTGTCACCTAAAT
AGCTTGGCGTAATCATGGTCATAGCTGTTTCCTGTGTGAAATTGTTATCCGCTCACAATTCCACACAACA
TACGAGCCGGAAGCATAAAGTGTAAAGCCTGGGGTGCCTAATGAGTGAGCTAACTCACATTAATTGCGTT
GCGCTCACTGCCCGCTTTCCAGTCGGGAAACCTGTCGTGCCAGCTGCATTAATGAATCGGCCAACGCGCG
GGGAGAGGCGGTTTGCGTATTGGGCGCTCTTCCGCTTCCTCGCTCACTGACTCGCTGCGCTCGGTCGTTC
GGCTGCGGCGAGCGGTATCAGCTCACTCAAAGGCGGTAATACGGTTATCCACAGAATCAGGG
