[The description below was written by a language model from this plasmid's Addgene catalogue record.]
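Description:
I-TGGT is a bacterial cloning plasmid built on the commercial pCRII-TOPO backbone (about 4.0 kb without insert), carrying a 424 bp synthetic insert that was introduced by TOPO cloning. It is a high-copy plasmid propagated in E. coli and confers resistance to both ampicillin and kanamycin, consistent with the dual markers of the pCRII-TOPO vector. The insert sits within the vector's cloning region, where it can be read with the standard T7 and M13 reverse sequencing primers that flank the TOPO site. No feature table accompanies the record, so the internal organisation of the insert and the exact positions of backbone elements are not documented here.

The record does not spell out what the insert encodes beyond its name and synthetic origin. It does associate the plasmid with a published TALEN genome-editing system used to generate human stem cell-based disease models. In that context, the name and insert size suggest a pre-assembled block of four TALE repeat units recognising the bases T, G, G and T, with the "I" prefix perhaps marking its position in an ordered assembly scheme. This reading is an inference rather than something stated in the catalogue fields. As a cloning-only vector with no recorded mammalian promoter or expression elements, I-TGGT is best understood as a library component. It would serve as a source of a defined synthetic module to be excised or amplified and combined with companion modules when building full-length TALEN constructs, and would not itself be delivered into cells.
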