Addgene plasmid #43198: I-TGGT
Depositing lab: Chad Cowan & Kiran Musunuru. Depositing organization: Harvard University. Publication: A TALEN Genome-Editing System for Generating Human Stem Cell-Based Disease Models. Ding Q, Lee YK, Schaefer EA, Peters DT, Veres A, Kim K, Kuperwasser N, Motola DL, Meissner TB, Hendriks WT, Trevisan M, Gupta RM, Moisan A, Banks E, Friesen M, Schinzel RT, Xia F, Tang A, Xia Y, Figueroa E, Wann A, Ahfeldt T, Daheron L, Zhang F, Rubin LL, Peng LF, Chung RT, Musunuru K, Cowan CA. Cell Stem Cell. 2012 Dec 12. pii: S1934-5909(12)00645-5. doi: 10.1016/j.stem.2012.11.011. PubMed 23246482.
Backbone
  Vector backbone: pCRII-TOPO
  Backbone manufacturer: Invitrogen
  Backbone size w/o insert (bp): 3973
  Vector type: Bacterial Cloning
Growth in bacteria
  Bacterial resistance: Ampicillin and Kanamycin, 100 & 50 μg/mL
  Growth temperature: 37°C
  Growth strain: Top10
  Copy number: High Copy
Gene/Insert
  Gene/Insert name: I-TGGT
  Species: Synthetic
  Insert size (bp): 424
  Cloning method: TOPO Cloning
  Sequencing primers: 5′ T7; 3′ M13-rev
Terms and licenses: Academic/Nonprofit Terms; Industry Terms: Not Available to Industry
How to cite: I-TGGT was a gift from Chad Cowan & Kiran Musunuru (Addgene plasmid # 43198 ; http://n2t.net/addgene:43198 ; RRID:Addgene_43198)
